>Addgene plasmid #227315 | pX330-PITCh-PXN | addgene full sequence | sequence record 451696 | Addgene NGS Result
AGGTACCCGTTACATAACTTACGGTAAATGGCCCGCCTGGCTGACCGCCCAACGACCCCCGCCCATTGAC
GTCAATAGTAACGCCAATAGGGACTTTCCATTGACGTCAATGGGTGGAGTATTTACGGTAAACTGCCCAC
TTGGCAGTACATCAAGTGTATCATATGCCAAGTACGCCCCCTATTGACGTCAATGACGGTAAATGGCCCG
CCTGGCATTGTGCCCAGTACATGACCTTATGGGACTTTCCTACTTGGCAGTACATCTACGTATTAGTCAT
CGCTATTACCATGGTCGAGGTGAGCCCCACGTTCTGCTTCACTCTCCCCATCTCCCCCCCCTCCCCACCC
CCAATTTTGTATTTATTTATTTTTTAATTATTTTGTGCAGCGATGGGGGCGGGGGGGGGGGGGGGGGGCG
CCCGGGGGGGGGGGGGGGGGGGGGGGGGGGGGGGGGGGGGGGGGGGGGGGGGGGAGGCGGAGAGGTGCGG
CGGCAGCCAATCAGAGCGGCGCGCTCCGAAAGTTTCCTTTTATGGCGAGGCGGCGGCGGCGGCGGCCCTA
TAAAAAGCGAAGCGCGCGGCGGGCGGGAGTCGCTGCGCGCTGCCTTCGCCCCGTGCCCCGCTCCGCCGCC
GCCTCGCGCCGCCCGCCCCGGCTCTGACTGACCGCGTTACTCCCACAGGTGAGCGGGCGGGACGGCCCTT
CTCCTCCGGGCTGTAATTAGCTGAGCAAGAGGTAAGGGTTTAAGGGATGGTTGGTTGGTGGGGTATTAAT
GTTTAATTACCTGGAGCACCTGCCTGAAATCACTTTTTTTCAGGTTGGACCGGTGCCACCATGGACTATA
AGGACCACGACGGAGACTACAAGGATCATGATATTGATTACAAAGACGATGACGATAAGATGGCCCCAAA
GAAGAAGCGGAAGGTCGGTATCCACGGAGTCCCAGCAGCCGACAAGAAGTACAGCATCGGCCTGGACATC
GGCACCAACTCTGTGGGCTGGGCCGTGATCACCGACGAGTACAAGGTGCCCAGCAAGAAATTCAAGGTGC
TGGGCAACACCGACCGGCACAGCATCAAGAAGAACCTGATCGGAGCCCTGCTGTTCGACAGCGGCGAAAC
AGCCGAGGCCACCCGGCTGAAGAGAACCGCCAGAAGAAGATACACCAGACGGAAGAACCGGATCTGCTAT
CTGCAAGAGATCTTCAGCAACGAGATGGCCAAGGTGGACGACAGCTTCTTCCACAGACTGGAAGAGTCCT
TCCTGGTGGAAGAGGATAAGAAGCACGAGCGGCACCCCATCTTCGGCAACATCGTGGACGAGGTGGCCTA
CCACGAGAAGTACCCCACCATCTACCACCTGAGAAAGAAACTGGTGGACAGCACCGACAAGGCCGACCTG
CGGCTGATCTATCTGGCCCTGGCCCACATGATCAAGTTCCGGGGCCACTTCCTGATCGAGGGCGACCTGA
ACCCCGACAACAGCGACGTGGACAAGCTGTTCATCCAGCTGGTGCAGACCTACAACCAGCTGTTCGAGGA
AAACCCCATCAACGCCAGCGGCGTGGACGCCAAGGCCATCCTGTCTGCCAGACTGAGCAAGAGCAGACGG
CTGGAAAATCTGATCGCCCAGCTGCCCGGCGAGAAGAAGAATGGCCTGTTCGGAAACCTGATTGCCCTGA
GCCTGGGCCTGACCCCCAACTTCAAGAGCAACTTCGACCTGGCCGAGGATGCCAAACTGCAGCTGAGCAA
GGACACCTACGACGACGACCTGGACAACCTGCTGGCCCAGATCGGCGACCAGTACGCCGACCTGTTTCTG
GCCGCCAAGAACCTGTCCGACGCCATCCTGCTGAGCGACATCCTGAGAGTGAACACCGAGATCACCAAGG
CCCCCCTGAGCGCCTCTATGATCAAGAGATACGACGAGCACCACCAGGACCTGACCCTGCTGAAAGCTCT
CGTGCGGCAGCAGCTGCCTGAGAAGTACAAAGAGATTTTCTTCGACCAGAGCAAGAACGGCTACGCCGGC
TACATTGACGGCGGAGCCAGCCAGGAAGAGTTCTACAAGTTCATCAAGCCCATCCTGGAAAAGATGGACG
GCACCGAGGAACTGCTCGTGAAGCTGAACAGAGAGGACCTGCTGCGGAAGCAGCGGACCTTCGACAACGG
CAGCATCCCCCACCAGATCCACCTGGGAGAGCTGCACGCCATTCTGCGGCGGCAGGAAGATTTTTACCCA
TTCCTGAAGGACAACCGGGAAAAGATCGAGAAGATCCTGACCTTCCGCATCCCCTACTACGTGGGCCCTC
TGGCCAGGGGAAACAGCAGATTCGCCTGGATGACCAGAAAGAGCGAGGAAACCATCACCCCCTGGAACTT
CGAGGAAGTGGTGGACAAGGGCGCTTCCGCCCAGAGCTTCATCGAGCGGATGACCAACTTCGATAAGAAC
CTGCCCAACGAGAAGGTGCTGCCCAAGCACAGCCTGCTGTACGAGTACTTCACCGTGTATAACGAGCTGA
CCAAAGTGAAATACGTGACCGAGGGAATGAGAAAGCCCGCCTTCCTGAGCGGCGAGCAGAAAAAGGCCAT
CGTGGACCTGCTGTTCAAGACCAACCGGAAAGTGACCGTGAAGCAGCTGAAAGAGGACTACTTCAAGAAA
ATCGAGTGCTTCGACTCCGTGGAAATCTCCGGCGTGGAAGATCGGTTCAACGCCTCCCTGGGCACATACC
ACGATCTGCTGAAAATTATCAAGGACAAGGACTTCCTGGACAATGAGGAAAACGAGGACATTCTGGAAGA
TATCGTGCTGACCCTGACACTGTTTGAGGACAGAGAGATGATCGAGGAACGGCTGAAAACCTATGCCCAC
CTGTTCGACGACAAAGTGATGAAGCAGCTGAAGCGGCGGAGATACACCGGCTGGGGCAGGCTGAGCCGGA
AGCTGATCAACGGCATCCGGGACAAGCAGTCCGGCAAGACAATCCTGGATTTCCTGAAGTCCGACGGCTT
CGCCAACAGAAACTTCATGCAGCTGATCCACGACGACAGCCTGACCTTTAAAGAGGACATCCAGAAAGCC
CAGGTGTCCGGCCAGGGCGATAGCCTGCACGAGCACATTGCCAATCTGGCCGGCAGCCCCGCCATTAAGA
AGGGCATCCTGCAGACAGTGAAGGTGGTGGACGAGCTCGTGAAAGTGATGGGCCGGCACAAGCCCGAGAA
CATCGTGATCGAAATGGCCAGAGAGAACCAGACCACCCAGAAGGGACAGAAGAACAGCCGCGAGAGAATG
AAGCGGATCGAAGAGGGCATCAAAGAGCTGGGCAGCCAGATCCTGAAAGAACACCCCGTGGAAAACACCC
AGCTGCAGAACGAGAAGCTGTACCTGTACTACCTGCAGAATGGGCGGGATATGTACGTGGACCAGGAACT
GGACATCAACCGGCTGTCCGACTACGATGTGGACCATATCGTGCCTCAGAGCTTTCTGAAGGACGACTCC
ATCGACAACAAGGTGCTGACCAGAAGCGACAAGAACCGGGGCAAGAGCGACAACGTGCCCTCCGAAGAGG
TCGTGAAGAAGATGAAGAACTACTGGCGGCAGCTGCTGAACGCCAAGCTGATTACCCAGAGAAAGTTCGA
CAATCTGACCAAGGCCGAGAGAGGCGGCCTGAGCGAACTGGATAAGGCCGGCTTCATCAAGAGACAGCTG
GTGGAAACCCGGCAGATCACAAAGCACGTGGCACAGATCCTGGACTCCCGGATGAACACTAAGTACGACG
AGAATGACAAGCTGATCCGGGAAGTGAAAGTGATCACCCTGAAGTCCAAGCTGGTGTCCGATTTCCGGAA
GGATTTCCAGTTTTACAAAGTGCGCGAGATCAACAACTACCACCACGCCCACGACGCCTACCTGAACGCC
GTCGTGGGAACCGCCCTGATCAAAAAGTACCCTAAGCTGGAAAGCGAGTTCGTGTACGGCGACTACAAGG
TGTACGACGTGCGGAAGATGATCGCCAAGAGCGAGCAGGAAATCGGCAAGGCTACCGCCAAGTACTTCTT
CTACAGCAACATCATGAACTTTTTCAAGACCGAGATTACCCTGGCCAACGGCGAGATCCGGAAGCGGCCT
CTGATCGAGACAAACGGCGAAACCGGGGAGATCGTGTGGGATAAGGGCCGGGATTTTGCCACCGTGCGGA
AAGTGCTGAGCATGCCCCAAGTGAATATCGTGAAAAAGACCGAGGTGCAGACAGGCGGCTTCAGCAAAGA
GTCTATCCTGCCCAAGAGGAACAGCGATAAGCTGATCGCCAGAAAGAAGGACTGGGACCCTAAGAAGTAC
GGCGGCTTCGACAGCCCCACCGTGGCCTATTCTGTGCTGGTGGTGGCCAAAGTGGAAAAGGGCAAGTCCA
AGAAACTGAAGAGTGTGAAAGAGCTGCTGGGGATCACCATCATGGAAAGAAGCAGCTTCGAGAAGAATCC
CATCGACTTTCTGGAAGCCAAGGGCTACAAAGAAGTGAAAAAGGACCTGATCATCAAGCTGCCTAAGTAC
TCCCTGTTCGAGCTGGAAAACGGCCGGAAGAGAATGCTGGCCTCTGCCGGCGAACTGCAGAAGGGAAACG
AACTGGCCCTGCCCTCCAAATATGTGAACTTCCTGTACCTGGCCAGCCACTATGAGAAGCTGAAGGGCTC
CCCCGAGGATAATGAGCAGAAACAGCTGTTTGTGGAACAGCACAAGCACTACCTGGACGAGATCATCGAG
CAGATCAGCGAGTTCTCCAAGAGAGTGATCCTGGCCGACGCTAATCTGGACAAAGTGCTGTCCGCCTACA
ACAAGCACCGGGATAAGCCCATCAGAGAGCAGGCCGAGAATATCATCCACCTGTTTACCCTGACCAATCT
GGGAGCCCCTGCCGCCTTCAAGTACTTTGACACCACCATCGACCGGAAGAGGTACACCAGCACCAAAGAG
GTGCTGGACGCCACCCTGATCCACCAGAGCATCACCGGCCTGTACGAGACACGGATCGACCTGTCTCAGC
TGGGAGGCGACAAAAGGCCGGCGGCCACGAAAAAGGCCGGCCAGGCAAAAAAGAAAAAGTAAGAATTCCT
AGAGCTCGCTGATCAGCCTCGACTGTGCCTTCTAGTTGCCAGCCATCTGTTGTTTGCCCCTCCCCCGTGC
CTTCCTTGACCCTGGAAGGTGCCACTCCCACTGTCCTTTCCTAATAAAATGAGGAAATTGCATCGCATTG
TCTGAGTAGGTGTCATTCTATTCTGGGGGGTGGGGTGGGGCAGGACAGCAAGGGGGAGGATTGGGAAGAG
AATAGCAGGCATGCTGGGGAGCGGCCGCAGGAACCCCTAGTGATGGAGTTGGCCACTCCCTCTCTGCGCG
CTCGCTCGCTCACTGAGGCCGGGCGACCAAAGGTCGCCCGACGCCCGGGCTTTGCCCGGGCGGCCTCAGT
GAGCGAGCGAGCGCGCAGCTGCCTGCAGGGGCGCCTGATGCGGTATTTTCTCCTTACGCATCTGTGCGGT
ATTTCACACCGCATA
[95 nt withheld, positions 5546-5640]
T
[46 nt withheld, positions 5642-5687]
C
[141 nt withheld, positions 5689-5829]
CCTTTGACGTTGGAGTCCACGTTCTTT
[37 nt withheld, positions 5857-5893]
ACTCTATCTCGGGCTATTCTTTTGATTTATAAGGGATTTTGCCGATTTCGGTCTATTGGTTAAAAAATGA
GCTGATTTAACAAAAATTTAACGCGAATTTTAACAAAATATTAACGTTTACAATTTTATGGTGCACTCTC
AGTACAATCTGCTCTGATGCCGCATAGTTAAGCCAGCCCCGACACCCGCCAACACCCGCTGACGCGCCCT
GACGGGCTTGTCTGCTCCCGGCATCCGCTTACAGACAAGCTGTGACCGTCTCCGGGAGCTGCATGTGTCA
GAGGTTTTCACCGTCATCACCGAAACGCGCGAGACGAAAGGGCCTCGTGATACGCCTATTTTTATAGGTT
AATGTCATGATAATAATGGTTTCTTAGACGTCAGGTGGCACTTTTCGGGGAAATGTGCGCGGAACCCCTA
TTTGTTTATTTTTCTAAATACATTCAAATATGTATCCGCTCATGAGACAATAACCCTGATAAATGCTTCA
ATAATATTGAAAAAGGAAGAGTATGAGTATTCAACATTTCCGTGTCGCCCTTATTCCCTTTTTTGCGGCA
TTTTGCCTTCCTGTTTTTGCTCACCCAGAAACGCTGGTGAAAGTAAAAGATGCTGAAGATCAGTTGGGTG
CACGAGTGGGTTACATCGAACTGGATCTCAACAGCGGTAAGATCCTTGAGAGTTTTCGCCCCGAAGAACG
TTTTCCAATGATGAGCACTTTTAAAGTTCTGCTATGTGGCGCGGTATTATCCCGTATTGACGCCGGGCAA
GAGCAACTCGGTCGCCGCATACACTATTCTCAGAATGACTTGGTTGAGTACTCACCAGTCACAGAAAAGC
ATCTTACGGATGGCATGACAGTAAGAGAATTATGCAGTGCTGCCATAACCATGAGTGATAACACTGCGGC
CAACTTACTTCTGACAACGATCGGAGGACCGAAGGAGCTAACCGCTTTTTTGCACAACATGGGGGATCAT
GTAACTCGCCTTGATCGTTGGGAACCGGAGCTGAATGAAGCCATACCAAACGACGAGCGTGACACCACGA
TGCCTGTAGCAATGGCAACAACGTTGCGCAAACTATTAACTGGCGAACTACTTACTCTAGCTTCCCGGCA
ACAATTAATAGACTGGATGGAGGCGGATAAAGTTGCAGGACCACTTCTGCGCTCGGCCCTTCCGGCTGGC
TGGTTTATTGCTGATAAATCTGGAGCCGGTGAGCGTGGAAGCCGCGGTATCATTGCAGCACTGGGGCCAG
ATGGTAAGCCCTCCCGTATCGTAGTTATCTACACGACGGGGAGTCAGGCAACTATGGATGAACGAAATAG
ACAGATCGCTGAGATAGGTGCCTCACTGATTAAGCATTGGTAACTGTCAGACCAAGTTTACTCATATATA
CTTTAGATTGATTTAAAACTTCATTTTTAATTTAAAAGGATCTAGGTGAAGATCCTTTTTGATAATCTCA
TGACCAAAATCCCTTAACGTGAGTTTTCGTTCCACTGAGCGTCAGACCCCGTAGAAAAGATCAAAGGATC
TTCTTGAGATCCTTTTTTTCTGCGCGTAATCTGCTGCTTGCAAACAAAAAAACCACCGCTACCAGCGGTG
GTTTGTTTGCCGGATCAAGAGCTACCAACTCTTTTTCCGAAGGTAACTGGCTTCAGCAGAGCGCAGATAC
CAAATACTGTTCTTCTAGTGTAGCCGTAGTTAGGCCACCACTTCAAGAACTCTGTAGCACCGCCTACATA
CCTCGCTCTGCTAATCCTGTTACCAGTGGCTGCTGCCAGTGGCGATAAGTCGTGTCTTACCGGGTTGGAC
TCAAGACGATAGTTACCGGATAAGGCGCAGCGGTCGGGCTGAACGGGGGGTTCGTGCACACAGCCCAGCT
TGGAGCGAACGACCTACACCGAACTGAGATACCTACAGCGTGAGCTATGAGAAAGCGCCACGCTTCCCGA
AGGGAGAAAGGCGGACAGGTATCCGGTAAGCGGCAGGGTCGGAACAGGAGAGCGCACGAGGGAGCTTCCA
GGGGGAAACGCCTGGTATCTTTATAGTCCTGTCGGGTTTCGCCACCTCTGACTTGAGCGTCGATTTTTGT
GATGCTCGTCAGGGGGGCGGAGCCTATGGAAAAACGCCAGCAACGCGGCCTTTTTACGGTTCCTGGCCTT
TTGCTGGCCTTTTGCTCACATGTGAGGGCCTATTTCCCATGATTCCTTCATATTTGCATATACGATACAA
GGCTGTTAGAGAGATAATTGGAATTAATTTGACTGTAAACACAAAGATATTAGTACAAAATACGTGACGT
AGAAAGTAATAATTTCTTGGGTAGTTTGCAGTTTTAAAATTATGTTTTAAAATGGACTATCATATGCTTA
CCGTAACTTGAAAGTATTTCGATTTCTTGGCTTTATATATCTTGTGGAAAGGACGAAACACCGCTTCCTC
AAGCTCTTCTGCTGTTTTAGAGCTAGAAATAGCAAGTTAAAATAAGGCTAGTCCGTTATCAACTTGAAAA
AGTGGCACCGAGTCGGTGCTTTTTTGTTTTAGAGCTAGAAATAGCAAGTTAAAATAAGGCTAGTCCGTTT
TTAGCGCGTGCGCCAATTCTGCAGACAAATGGCTCTAGAGGCATGTGAGGGCCTATTTCCCATGATTCCT
TCATATTTGCATATACGATACAAGGCTGTTAGAGAGATAATTGGAATTAATTTGACTGTAAACACAAAGA
TATTAGTACAAAATACGTGACGTAGAAAGTAATAATTTCTTGGGTAGTTTGCAGTTTTAAAATTATGTTT
TAAAATGGACTATCATATGCTTACCGTAACTTGAAAGTATTTCGATTTCTTGGCTTTATATATCTTGTGG
AAAGGACGAAACACCGCATCGTACGCGTACGTGTTGTTTTAGAGCTAGAAATAGCAAGTTAAAATAAGGC
TAGTCCGTTATCAACTTGAAAAAGTGGCACCGAGTCGGTGCTTTTTTGTTTTAGAGCTAGAAATAGCAAG
TTAAAATAAGGCTAGTCCGTTTTTAGCGCGTGCGCCAATTCTGCAGACAAATGGCTCTAG
Features (pLannotate 1.2.2; 22 found; start..end, strand, type, name):
      8..293     +  enhancer       CMV enhancer: human cytomegalovirus immediate early enhancer; contains an 18-bp deletion relative to the standard CMV enhancer
    295..416     +  promoter       chicken β-actin promoter (fragment): contains a 21-bp deletion relative to the standard chicken β-actin promoter
    429..585     +  promoter       chicken β-actin promoter (fragment): contains a 21-bp deletion relative to the standard chicken β-actin promoter
    586..813     +  intron         hybrid intron: hybrid between chicken β-actin (CBA) and minute virus of mice (MMV) introns (Gray et al., 2011)
    951..2552    +  CDS            Cas9(N): N-terminal portion of Streptococcus pyogenes Cas9 (Zetsche et al., 2015)
   2553..5051    +  CDS            Cas9(C): C-terminal portion of Streptococcus pyogenes Cas9 (Zetsche et al., 2015)
   5052..5099    +  CDS            nucleoplasmin NLS: bipartite nuclear localization signal from nucleoplasmin
   5133..5244    +  polyA_signal   bGH poly(A) signal: bovine growth hormone polyadenylation signal
   5349..5489    +  repeat_region  AAV2 ITR: inverted terminal repeat of adeno-associated virus serotype 2 inverted
   5494..5545    -  misc_feature   bom (fragment): basis of mobility region from pBR322
   5564..6019    +  rep_origin     f1 ori (sequence partly withheld): f1 bacteriophage origin of replication; arrow indicates direction of (+) strand synthesis
   6020..6069    -  misc_feature   bom (fragment): basis of mobility region from pBR322
   6171..6206    -  CDS            rop (fragment): Rop protein, which maintains plasmids at low copy number; rop
   6301..6405    +  promoter       AmpR promoter: bla
   6406..7266    +  CDS            AmpR: β-lactamase; bla; confers resistance to ampicillin, carbenicillin, and related antibiotics
   7437..8025    +  rep_origin     ori: high-copy-number ColE1/pMB1/pBR322/pUC origin of replication
   8087..8327    +  promoter       U6 promoter: RNA polymerase III promoter for human U6 snRNA
   8357..8432    +  misc_RNA       gRNA scaffold: guide RNA scaffold for the Streptococcus pyogenes CRISPR/Cas9 system
   8439..8482    +  misc_RNA       gRNA scaffold (fragment): guide RNA scaffold for the Streptococcus pyogenes CRISPR/Cas9 system
   8530..8770    +  promoter       U6 promoter: RNA polymerase III promoter for human U6 snRNA
   8799..8874    +  misc_RNA       gRNA scaffold: guide RNA scaffold for the Streptococcus pyogenes CRISPR/Cas9 system
   8881..8924    +  misc_RNA       gRNA scaffold (fragment): guide RNA scaffold for the Streptococcus pyogenes CRISPR/Cas9 system
