[The description below was written by a language model from this plasmid's Addgene catalogue record and pLannotate feature annotations shown in this document.]
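Description:
pX330-PITCh-PXN is a mammalian CRISPR expression plasmid built on the X330-BbsI-PITCh backbone, a pX330 derivative. From a single vector of about 9 kb it delivers three components: Streptococcus pyogenes Cas9, a generic PITCh guide RNA, and a locus-specific sgRNA. It is propagated in E. coli through a ColE1/pUC-type origin and selected with ampicillin via the β-lactamase gene. The catalogue lists it as low copy even though the annotated origin is of the high-copy type. An f1 phage origin, a single AAV2 ITR and small bom/rop fragments are also annotated as backbone remnants. Nothing in the record indicates that the plasmid is intended for viral packaging.

Cas9 is driven by a hybrid CBh-style promoter made up of the CMV enhancer, chicken β-actin promoter and a hybrid CBA/MVM intron. The coding sequence, which the annotation software splits into N- and C-terminal portions although they are contiguous, is followed by a nucleoplasmin nuclear localization signal and the bGH polyadenylation signal. Two tandem human U6 (RNA polymerase III) cassettes, each followed by an SpCas9 gRNA scaffold, express the two guides. One carries the 20-nt spacer targeting the C-terminal end of the human PXN (paxillin) gene. The other encodes the PITCh gRNA, which in PITCh-type strategies cuts a co-delivered donor plasmid to release a cassette for microhomology-mediated integration. The feature table does not show which cassette carries which guide.

The plasmid is used for endogenous C-terminal knock-in tagging of PXN in human cells. It belongs to the qTAG toolkit for CRISPR-based endogenous tagging, and the donor itself is not part of this construct.
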