Addgene plasmid #227315: pX330-PITCh-PXN
Purpose: Expresses SpCas9, the PITCh gRNA, and a sgRNA targeting the C-terminus of PXN for knock-in.
Depositing lab: Laurence Pelletier. Publication: qTAG: an adaptable plasmid scaffold for CRISPR-based endogenous tagging. Philip R, Sharma A, Matellan L, Erpf AC, Hsu WH, Tkach JM, Wyatt HDM, Pelletier L. EMBO J. 2024 Dec 12. doi: 10.1038/s44318-024-00337-5. PubMed 39668248.
Backbone
  Vector backbone: X330-BbsI-PITCh
  Backbone manufacturer: Peter Kaiser, Addgene #127875
  Backbone size w/o insert (bp): 8947
  Vector type: Mammalian Expression, CRISPR
Growth in bacteria
  Bacterial resistance: Ampicillin, 100 μg/mL
  Growth temperature: 37°C
  Growth strain: DH5alpha
  Copy number: Low Copy
Gene/Insert
  Gene/Insert name: sgRNA Targeting C-terminus of PXN (alt name: PXN)
  gRNA/shRNA sequence: CTTCCTCAAGCTCTTCTGCT
  Species: H. sapiens (human)
  Insert size (bp): 20
  Entrez Gene: PXN
  Promoter: U6
  Cloning method: Unknown
  Sequencing primers: 5′ GCCTTTTTACGGTTCCTGGC
Terms and licenses: Academic/Nonprofit Terms; Industry Terms: Not Available to Industry
How to cite: pX330-PITCh-PXN was a gift from Laurence Pelletier (Addgene plasmid # 227315 ; http://n2t.net/addgene:227315 ; RRID:Addgene_227315)
